>Addgene plasmid #203561 | pCAG-ATG13 (363-517)-MBP | addgene full sequence | sequence record 403405 | Addgene NGS Result
GACATTGATTATTGACTAGTTATTAATAGTAATCAATTACGGGGTCATTAGTTCATAGCCCATATATGGA
GTTCCGCGTTACATAACTTACGGTAAATGGCCCGCCTGGCTGACCGCCCAACGACCCCCGCCCATTGACG
TCAATAATGACGTATGTTCCCATAGTAACGCCAATAGGGACTTTCCATTGACGTCAATGGGTGGAGTATT
TACGGTAAACTGCCCACTTGGCAGTACATCAAGTGTATCATATGCCAAGTACGCCCCCTATTGACGTCAA
TGACGGTAAATGGCCCGCCTGGCATTATGCCCAGTACATGACCTTATGGGACTTTCCTACTTGGCAGTAC
ATCTACGTATTAGTCATCGCTATTACCATGGTCGAGGTGAGCCCCACGTTCTGCTTCACTCTCCCCATCT
CCCCCCCCTCCCCACCCCCAATTTTGTATTTATTTATTTTTTAATTATTTTGTGCAGCGATGGGGGCGGG
GGGGGGGGGGGGGCGCGCGCCAGGCGGGGCGGGGCGGGGCGAGGGGCGGGGCGGGGCGAGGCGGAGAGGT
GCGGCGGCAGCCAATCAGAGCGGCGCGCTCCGAAAGTTTCCTTTTATGGCGAGGCGGCGGCGGCGGCGGC
CCTATAAAAAGCGAAGCGCGCGGCGGGCGGGAGTCGCTGCGCGCTGCCTTCGCCCCGTGCCCCGCTCCGC
CGCCGCCTCGCGCCGCCCGCCCCGGCTCTGACTGACCGCGTTACTCCCACAGGTGAGCGGGCGGGACGGC
CCTTCTCCTCCGGGCTGTAATTAGCGCTTGGTTTAATGACGGCTTGTTTCTTTTCTGTGGCTGCGTGAAA
GCCTTGAGGGGCTCCGGGAGGGCCCTTTGTGCGGGGGGAGCGGCTCGGGGGGTGCGTGCGTGTGTGTGTG
CGTGGGGAGCGCCGCGTGCGGCTCCGCGCTGCCCGGCGGCTGTGAGCGCTGCGGGCGCGGCGCGGGGCTT
TGTGCGCTCCGCAGTGTGCGCGAGGGGAGCGCGGCCGGGGGCGGTGCCCCGCGGTGCGGGGGGGGCTGCG
AGGGGAACAAAGGCTGCGTGCGGGGTGTGTGCGTGGGGGGGTGAGCAGGGGGTGTGGGCGCGTCGGTCGG
GCTGCAACCCCCCCTGCACCCCCCTCCCCGAGTTGCTGAGCACGGCCCGGCTTCGGGTGCGGGGCTCCGT
ACGGGGCGTGGCGCGGGGCTCGCCGTGCCGGGCGGGGGGTGGCGGCAGGTGGGGGTGCCGGGCGGGGCGG
GGCCGCCTCGGGCCGGGGAGGGCTCGGGGGAGGGGCGCGGCGGCCCCCGGAGCGCCGGCGGCTGTCGAGG
CGCGGCGAGCCGCAGCCATTGCCTTTTATGGTAATCGTGCGAGAGGGCGCAGGGACTTCCTTTGTCCCAA
ATCTGTGCGGAGCCGAAATCTGGGAGGCGCCGCCGCACCCCCTCTAGCGGGCGCGGGGCGAAGCGGTGCG
GCGCCGGCAGGAAGGAAATGGGCGGGGAGGGCCTTCGTGCGTCGCCGCGCCGCCGTCCCCTTCTCCCTCT
CCAGCCTCGGGGCTGTCCGCGGGGGGACGGCTGCCTTCGGGGGGGACGGGGCAGGGCGGGGTTCGGCTTC
TGGCGTGTGACCGGCGGCTCTAGAGCCTCTGCTAACCATGTTCATGCCTTCTTCTTTTTCCTACAGCTCC
TGGGCAACGTGCTGGTTATTGTGCTGTCTCATCATTTTGGCAAAGAATTCCTCGATCGACGGTATCGATG
CCACCATGCACGATGTCCTGGAAACCATCTTCGTGAGAAAAGTCGGCGCTTTTGTGAACAAGCCCATTAA
TCAGGTCACACTCACCTCTCTGGACATCCCTTTCGCTATGTTTGCACCAAAGAACCTCGAGCTGGAAGAC
ACTGATCCCATGGTGAATCCTCCAGACTCACCCGAGACAGAAAGTCCTCTCCAGGGCAGTCTGCACAGCG
ATGGAAGCTCCGGTGGCTCTTCAGGCAACACACATGACGATTTCGTCATGATTGACTTCAAACCCGCTTT
TTCCAAGGACGATATCCTCCCTATGGATCTGGGAACCTTCTACAGGGAGTTTCAGAATCCCCCTCAGCTC
AGTAGCCTGAGCATTGACATCGGTGCCCAGTCCATGGCTGAGGACCTCGATTCTCTGCCTGAAAAACTGG
CTGTGCACGAGAAGAACGTCAGAGAATTCGACGCATTTGTGGAGACCCTGCAGGGTACCGAAAACCTGTA
CTTCCAATCCGGTATGAAAATCGAAGAAGGTAAACTGGTAATCTGGATTAACGGCGATAAAGGCTATAAC
GGTCTCGCTGAAGTCGGTAAGAAATTCGAGAAAGATACCGGAATTAAAGTCACCGTTGAGCATCCGGATA
AACTGGAAGAGAAATTCCCACAGGTTGCGGCAACTGGCGATGGCCCTGACATTATCTTCTGGGCACACGA
CCGCTTTGGTGGCTACGCTCAATCTGGCCTGTTGGCTGAAATCACCCCGGACAAAGCGTTCCAGGACAAG
CTGTATCCGTTTACCTGGGATGCCGTACGTTACAACGGCAAGCTGATTGCTTACCCGATCGCTGTTGAAG
CGTTATCGCTGATTTATAACAAAGATCTGCTGCCGAACCCGCCAAAAACCTGGGAAGAGATCCCGGCGCT
GGATAAAGAACTGAAAGCGAAAGGTAAGAGCGCGCTGATGTTCAACCTGCAAGAACCGTACTTCACCTGG
CCGCTGATTGCTGCTGACGGGGGTTATGCGTTCAAGTATGAAAACGGCAAGTACGACATTAAAGACGTGG
GCGTGGATAACGCTGGCGCGAAAGCGGGTCTGACCTTCCTGGTTGACCTGATTAAAAACAAACACATGAA
TGCAGACACCGATTACTCCATCGCAGAAGCTGCCTTTAATAAAGGCGAAACAGCGATGACCATCAACGGC
CCGTGGGCATGGTCCAACATCGACACCAGCAAAGTGAATTATGGTGTAACGGTACTGCCGACCTTCAAGG
GTCAACCATCCAAACCGTTCGTTGGCGTGCTGAGCGCAGGTATTAACGCCGCCAGTCCGAACAAAGAGCT
GGCAAAAGAGTTCCTCGAAAACTATCTGCTGACTGATGAAGGTCTGGAAGCGGTTAATAAAGACAAACCG
CTGGGTGCCGTAGCGCTGAAGTCTTACGAGGAAGAGTTGGCGAAAGATCCACGTATTGCCGCCACTATGG
AAAACGCCCAGAAAGGTGAAATCATGCCGAACATCCCGCAGATGTCCGCTTTCTGGTATGCCGTGCGTAC
TGCGGTGATCAACGCCGCCAGCGGTCGTCAGACTGTCGATGAAGCCCTGAAAGACGCGCAGACTGGCAGT
AGCCACCATCACCATCACCATCATCACCATCACTAGCTCGAGGAATTCACTCCTCAGGTGCAGGCTGCCT
ATCAGAAGGTGGTGGCTGGTGTGGCCAATGCCCTGGCTCACAAATACCACTGAGATCTTTTTCCCTCTGC
CAAAAATTATGGGGACATCATGAAGCCCCTTGAGCATCTGACTTCTGGCTAATAAAGGAAATTTATTTTC
ATTGCAATAGTGTGTTGGAATTTTTTGTGTCTCTCACTCGGAAGGACATATGGGAGGGCAAATCATTTAA
AACATCAGAATGAGTATTTGGTTTAGAGTTTGGCAACATATGCCCATATGCTGGCTGCCATGAACAAAGG
TTGGCTATAAAGAGGTCATCAGTATATGAAACAGCCCCCTGCTGTCCATTCCTTATTCCATAGAAAAGCC
TTGACTTGAGGTTAGATTTTTTTTATATTTTGTTTTGTGTTATTTTTTTCTTTAACATCCCTAAAATTTT
CCTTACATGTTTTACTAGCCAGATTTTTCCTCCTCTCCTGACTACTCCCAGTCATAGCTGTCCCTCTTCT
CTTATGGAGATCCCTCGACCTGCAGCCCAAGCTTGGCGTAATCATGGTCATAGCTGTTTCCTGTGTGAAA
TTGTTATCCGCTCACAATTCCACACAACATACGAGCCGGAAGCATAAAGTGTAAAGCCTGGGGTGCCTAA
TGAGTGAGCTAACTCACATTAATTGCGTTGCGCTCACTGCCCGCTTTCCAGTCGGGAAACCTGTCGTGCC
AGCGGATCCGCATCTCAATTAGTCAGCAACCATAGTCCCGCCCCTAACTCCGCCCATCCCGCCCCTAACT
CCGCCCAGTTCCGCCCATTCTCCGCCCCATGGCTGACTAATTTTTTTTATTTATGCAGAGGCCGAGGCCG
CCTCGGCCTCTGAGCTATTCCAGAAGTAGTGAGGAGGCTTTTTTGGAGGCCTAGGCTTTTGCAAAAAGCT
AACTTGTTTATTGCAGCTTATAATGGTTACAAATAAAGCAATAGCATCACAAATTTCACAAATAAAGCAT
TTTTTTCACTGCATTCTAGTTGTGGTTTGTCCAAACTCATCAATGTATCTTATCATGTCTGGATCCGCTG
CATTAATGAATCGGCCAACGCGCGGGGAGAGGCGGTTTGCGTATTGGGCGCTCTTCCGCTTCCTCGCTCA
CTGACTCGCTGCGCTCGGTCGTTCGGCTGCGGCGAGCGGTATCAGCTCACTCAAAGGCGGTAATACGGTT
ATCCACAGAATCAGGGGATAACGCAGGAAAGAACATGTGAGCAAAAGGCCAGCAAAAGGCCAGGAACCGT
AAAAAGGCCGCGTTGCTGGCGTTTTTCCATAGGCTCCGCCCCCCTGACGAGCATCACAAAAATCGACGCT
CAAGTCAGAGGTGGCGAAACCCGACAGGACTATAAAGATACCAGGCGTTTCCCCCTGGAAGCTCCCTCGT
GCGCTCTCCTGTTCCGACCCTGCCGCTTACCGGATACCTGTCCGCCTTTCTCCCTTCGGGAAGCGTGGCG
CTTTCTCATAGCTCACGCTGTAGGTATCTCAGTTCGGTGTAGGTCGTTCGCTCCAAGCTGGGCTGTGTGC
ACGAACCCCCCGTTCAGCCCGACCGCTGCGCCTTATCCGGTAACTATCGTCTTGAGTCCAACCCGGTAAG
ACACGACTTATCGCCACTGGCAGCAGCCACTGGTAACAGGATTAGCAGAGCGAGGTATGTAGGCGGTGCT
ACAGAGTTCTTGAAGTGGTGGCCTAACTACGGCTACACTAGAAGAACAGTATTTGGTATCTGCGCTCTGC
TGAAGCCAGTTACCTTCGGAAAAAGAGTTGGTAGCTCTTGATCCGGCAAACAAACCACCGCTGGTAGCGG
TGGTTTTTTTGTTTGCAAGCAGCAGATTACGCGCAGAAAAAAAGGATCTCAAGAAGATCCTTTGATCTTT
TCTACGGGGTCTGACGCTCAGTGGAACGAAAACTCACGTTAAGGGATTTTGGTCATGAGATTATCAAAAA
GGATCTTCACCTAGATCCTTTTAAATTAAAAATGAAGTTTTAAATCAATCTAAAGTATATATGAGTAAAC
TTGGTCTGACAGTTACCAATGCTTAATCAGTGAGGCACCTATCTCAGCGATCTGTCTATTTCGTTCATCC
ATAGTTGCCTGACTCCCCGTCGTGTAGATAACTACGATACGGGAGGGCTTACCATCTGGCCCCAGTGCTG
CAATGATACCGCGAGACCCACGCTCACCGGCTCCAGATTTATCAGCAATAAACCAGCCAGCCGGAAGGGC
CGAGCGCAGAAGTGGTCCTGCAACTTTATCCGCCTCCATCCAGTCTATTAATTGTTGCCGGGAAGCTAGA
GTAAGTAGTTCGCCAGTTAATAGTTTGCGCAACGTTGTTGCCATTGCTACAGGCATCGTGGTGTCACGCT
CGTCGTTTGGTATGGCTTCATTCAGCTCCGGTTCCCAACGATCAAGGCGAGTTACATGATCCCCCATGTT
GTGCAAAAAAGCGGTTAGCTCCTTCGGTCCTCCGATCGTTGTCAGAAGTAAGTTGGCCGCAGTGTTATCA
CTCATGGTTATGGCAGCACTGCATAATTCTCTTACTGTCATGCCATCCGTAAGATGCTTTTCTGTGACTG
GTGAGTACTCAACCAAGTCATTCTGAGAATAGTGTATGCGGCGACCGAGTTGCTCTTGCCCGGCGTCAAT
ACGGGATAATACCGCGCCACATAGCAGAACTTTAAAAGTGCTCATCATTGGAAAACGTTCTTCGGGGCGA
AAACTCTCAAGGATCTTACCGCTGTTGAGATCCAGTTCGATGTAACCCACTCGTGCACCCAACTGATCTT
CAGCATCTTTTACTTTCACCAGCGTTTCTGGGTGAGCAAAAACAGGAAGGCAAAATGCCGCAAAAAAGGG
AATAAGGGCGACACGGAAATGTTGAATACTCATACTCTTCCTTTTTCAATATTATTGAAGCATTTATCAG
GGTTATTGTCTCATGAGCGGATACATATTTGAATGTATTTAGAAAAATAAACAAATAGGGGTTCCGCGCA
CATTTCCCCGAAAAGTGCCACCTGGGTC
Features (pLannotate 1.2.2; 21 found; start..end, strand, type, name):
      1..380     +  enhancer       CMV enhancer: human cytomegalovirus immediate early enhancer
    382..659     +  promoter       chicken β-actin promoter: No description available
    660..1676    +  intron         chimeric intron: chimera between introns from chicken β-actin and rabbit β-globin
   1674..1730    +  CDS            HBB (fragment): HBB_LEPEU - Experimental evidence at protein level: Swiss-Prot protein existence level 1. Involved in oxygen transport from the lung to the various peripheral tissues. From Lepus europaeus (European hare).
   1750..2223    +  CDS            ATG13 (fragment): ATG13_HUMAN - Also known as KIAA0652. Experimental evidence at protein level: Swiss-Prot protein existence level 1. Autophagy factor required for autophagosome formation and mitophagy. Target of the TOR kinase signaling pathway that regulates autophagy through the control of the phosphorylation status of ATG13 and ULK1, and the regulation of the ATG13-ULK1-RB1CC1 complex. Through its regulation of ULK1 activity, plays a role in the regulation of the kinase activity of mTORC1 and cell proliferation. From Homo sapiens (Human).
   2230..2246    +  CDS            TEV site (fragment): tobacco etch virus (TEV) protease recognition and cleavage site
   2254..3354    +  CDS            MBP: maltose binding protein from E. coli; malE (mutated); This version of the gene does not encode a signal sequence, so MBP will remain in the cytosol.
   3364..3381    +  CDS            6xHis: 6xHis affinity tag
   3403..3480    +  CDS            HBB (fragment): HBB_PONPY - Experimental evidence at transcript level: Swiss-Prot protein existence level 2. Involved in oxygen transport from the lung to the various peripheral tissues. From Pongo pygmaeus (Bornean orangutan).
   3551..3606    +  polyA_signal   β-globin poly(A) signal: rabbit β-globin polyadenylation signal (Gil and Proudfoot, 1987)
   3991..4007    -  protein_bind   lac operator: The lac repressor binds to the lac operator to inhibit transcription in E. coli. This inhibition can be relieved by adding lactose or isopropyl-β-D-thiogalactopyranoside (IPTG). lac repressor encoded by lacI
   4015..4045    -  promoter       lac promoter: promoter for the E. coli lac operon
   4060..4081    -  protein_bind   CAP binding site: CAP binding activates transcription in the presence of cAMP. E. coli catabolite activator protein
   4094..4133    -  CDS            lacI (fragment): lac repressor; lacI; The lac repressor binds to the lac operator to inhibit transcription in E. coli. This inhibition can be relieved by adding lactose or isopropyl-β-D-thiogalactopyranoside (IPTG).
   4140..4162    +  promoter       SV40 promoter (fragment): SV40 enhancer and early promoter
   4186..4321    +  rep_origin     SV40 ori: SV40 origin of replication
   4341..4475    +  polyA_signal   SV40 poly(A) signal: SV40 polyadenylation signal
   4477..4531    -  CDS            lacI (fragment): lac repressor; lacI; The lac repressor binds to the lac operator to inhibit transcription in E. coli. This inhibition can be relieved by adding lactose or isopropyl-β-D-thiogalactopyranoside (IPTG).
   4714..5302    -  rep_origin     ori: high-copy-number ColE1/pMB1/pBR322/pUC origin of replication
   5473..6333    -  CDS            AmpR: β-lactamase; bla; confers resistance to ampicillin, carbenicillin, and related antibiotics
   6334..6438    -  promoter       AmpR promoter: bla
