[The description below was written by a language model from this plasmid's Addgene catalogue record and pLannotate feature annotations shown in this document.]
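Description:
pCAG-ATG13 (363-517)-MBP is a 6,468 bp mammalian expression plasmid built on the pCAG backbone for producing a C-terminal fragment of human ATG13, an autophagy factor that forms part of the ULK1 initiation complex. It is propagated in E. coli as a high-copy plasmid through a ColE1/pUC-type origin and selected with ampicillin via the β-lactamase gene and its native promoter. The backbone also carries an SV40 origin of replication, which can support episomal amplification in cells expressing SV40 large T antigen, plus remnants of lac promoter/operator and lacI sequences that have no evident function here.

The catalogue entry lists the promoter as CMV, but the annotated sequence shows the full composite CAG arrangement: the CMV immediate-early enhancer, the chicken β-actin promoter and a chimeric chicken β-actin/rabbit β-globin intron, which together give strong constitutive expression in many mammalian cell types. Downstream lies the ATG13 coding fragment (residues 363–517), reportedly cloned between ClaI and KpnI sites, followed in frame by a TEV protease recognition site, a signal-sequence-free E. coli maltose binding protein, and a polyhistidine tag. The depositor describes the tag as 10xHis, while the annotation software marks only a 6xHis core. Transcripts terminate at a rabbit β-globin polyadenylation signal; the short HBB fragments flagged on either side of the cassette are most likely β-globin-derived backbone sequence rather than expressed parts of the fusion.

The C-terminal MBP-His tag allows affinity purification on amylose or metal-chelate resin, and TEV cleavage can then release the ATG13 fragment. This design suits recombinant production of the protein in mammalian cells for biochemical and structural work on autophagy initiation complexes.
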