Addgene plasmid #203561: pCAG-ATG13 (363-517)-MBP
Purpose: Mammalian expression of ATG13 (363-517) with MBP tag
Depositing lab: James Hurley. Depositing organization: University of California, Berkeley. Publication: Structure and activation of the human autophagy-initiating ULK1C:PI3KC3-C1 supercomplex. Chen M, Nguyen TN, Ren X, Khuu G, Cook ASI, Zhao Y, Yildiz A, Lazarou M, Hurley JH. Nat Struct Mol Biol. 2025 Sep;32(9):1596-1605. doi: 10.1038/s41594-025-01557-x. Epub 2025 May 29. PubMed 40442316.
Backbone
  Vector backbone: pCAG
  Vector type: Mammalian Expression
Growth in bacteria
  Bacterial resistance: Ampicillin, 100 μg/mL
  Growth temperature: 37°C
  Growth strain: DH5alpha
  Copy number: High Copy
Gene/Insert
  Gene/Insert name: ATG13
  Species: H. sapiens (human)
  GenBank ID: NP_001333259.1
  Entrez Gene: ATG13 (a.k.a. KIAA0652, PARATARG8)
  Promoter: CMV
  Tag / fusion protein: MBP-10His (C terminal on insert)
  Cloning method: Restriction Enzyme; 5′ cloning site ClaI (unknown if destroyed); 3′ cloning site KpnI (unknown if destroyed)
Terms and licenses: Academic/Nonprofit Terms; Industry Terms: Not Available to Industry
Depositor comments: ATG13 (363-517)-TEVsite-MBP-10His-stop
How to cite: pCAG-ATG13 (363-517)-MBP was a gift from James Hurley (Addgene plasmid # 203561 ; http://n2t.net/addgene:203561 ; RRID:Addgene_203561)
