>Addgene plasmid #203561 | pCAG-ATG13 (363-517)-MBP | depositor partial sequence | sequence record 394710 | ATG13 (363-517) (ClaI/KpnI)
CACGATGTCCTGGAAACCATCTTCGTGAGAAAAGTCGGCGCTTTTGTGAACAAGCCCATTAATCAGGTCA
CACTCACCTCTCTGGACATCCCTTTCGCTATGTTTGCACCAAAGAACCTCGAGCTGGAAGACACTGATCC
CATGGTGAATCCTCCAGACTCACCCGAGACAGAAAGTCCTCTCCAGGGCAGTCTGCACAGCGATGGAAGC
TCCGGTGGCTCTTCAGGCAACACACATGACGATTTCGTCATGATTGACTTCAAACCCGCTTTTTCCAAGG
ACGATATCCTCCCTATGGATCTGGGAACCTTCTACAGGGAGTTTCAGAATCCCCCTCAGCTCAGTAGCCT
GAGCATTGACATCGGTGCCCAGTCCATGGCTGAGGACCTCGATTCTCTGCCTGAAAAACTGGCTGTGCAC
GAGAAGAACGTCAGAGAATTCGACGCATTTGTGGAGACCCTGCAG
