>Addgene plasmid #203561 | pCAG-ATG13 (363-517)-MBP | depositor partial sequence | sequence record 394711 | TEVsite-MBP-10His (KpnI/xhoI)
GAAAACCTGTACTTCCAATCCGGTATGAAAATCGAAGAAGGTAAACTGGTAATCTGGATTAACGGCGATA
AAGGCTATAACGGTCTCGCTGAAGTCGGTAAGAAATTCGAGAAAGATACCGGAATTAAAGTCACCGTTGA
GCATCCGGATAAACTGGAAGAGAAATTCCCACAGGTTGCGGCAACTGGCGATGGCCCTGACATTATCTTC
TGGGCACACGACCGCTTTGGTGGCTACGCTCAATCTGGCCTGTTGGCTGAAATCACCCCGGACAAAGCGT
TCCAGGACAAGCTGTATCCGTTTACCTGGGATGCCGTACGTTACAACGGCAAGCTGATTGCTTACCCGAT
CGCTGTTGAAGCGTTATCGCTGATTTATAACAAAGATCTGCTGCCGAACCCGCCAAAAACCTGGGAAGAG
ATCCCGGCGCTGGATAAAGAACTGAAAGCGAAAGGTAAGAGCGCGCTGATGTTCAACCTGCAAGAACCGT
ACTTCACCTGGCCGCTGATTGCTGCTGACGGGGGTTATGCGTTCAAGTATGAAAACGGCAAGTACGACAT
TAAAGACGTGGGCGTGGATAACGCTGGCGCGAAAGCGGGTCTGACCTTCCTGGTTGACCTGATTAAAAAC
AAACACATGAATGCAGACACCGATTACTCCATCGCAGAAGCTGCCTTTAATAAAGGCGAAACAGCGATGA
CCATCAACGGCCCGTGGGCATGGTCCAACATCGACACCAGCAAAGTGAATTATGGTGTAACGGTACTGCC
GACCTTCAAGGGTCAACCATCCAAACCGTTCGTTGGCGTGCTGAGCGCAGGTATTAACGCCGCCAGTCCG
AACAAAGAGCTGGCAAAAGAGTTCCTCGAAAACTATCTGCTGACTGATGAAGGTCTGGAAGCGGTTAATA
AAGACAAACCGCTGGGTGCCGTAGCGCTGAAGTCTTACGAGGAAGAGTTGGCGAAAGATCCACGTATTGC
CGCCACTATGGAAAACGCCCAGAAAGGTGAAATCATGCCGAACATCCCGCAGATGTCCGCTTTCTGGTAT
GCCGTGCGTACTGCGGTGATCAACGCCGCCAGCGGTCGTCAGACTGTCGATGAAGCCCTGAAAGACGCGC
AGACTGGCAGTAGCCACCATCACCATCACCATCATCACCATCACTAG
